>Addgene plasmid #246800 | pGGC-ZmUBI Promoter-Insulator | addgene full sequence | sequence record 494255 | Addgene NGS Result
GACGAAAGGGCCTCGTGATACGCCTATTTTTATAGGTTAATGTCATGATAATAATGGTTTCTTAGACGTC
AGGTGGCACTTTTCGGGGAAATGTGCGCGGAACCCCTATTTGTTTATTTTTCTAAATACATTCAAATATG
TATCCGCTCATGAGACAATAACCCTGATAAATGCTTCAATAATATTGAAAAAGGAAGAGTATGAGTATTC
AACATTTCCGTGTCGCCCTTATTCCCTTTTTTGCGGCATTTTGCCTTCCTGTTTTTGCTCACCCAGAAAC
GCTGGTGAAAGTAAAAGATGCTGAAGATCAGTTGGGTGCACGAGTGGGTTACATCGAACTGGATCTCAAC
AGCGGTAAGATCCTTGAGAGTTTTCGCCCCGAAGAACGTTTTCCAATGATGAGCACTTTTAAAGTTCTGC
TATGTGGCGCGGTATTATCCCGTATTGACGCCGGGCAAGAGCAACTCGGTCGCCGCATACACTATTCTCA
GAATGACTTGGTTGAGTACTCACCAGTCACAGAAAAGCATCTTACGGATGGCATGACAGTAAGAGAATTA
TGCAGTGCTGCCATAACCATGAGTGATAACACTGCGGCCAACTTACTTCTGACAACGATCGGAGGACCGA
AGGAGCTAACCGCTTTTTTGCACAACATGGGGGATCATGTAACTCGCCTTGATCGTTGGGAACCGGAGCT
GAATGAAGCCATACCAAACGACGAGCGTGACACCACGATGCCTGTAGCAATGGCAACAACGTTGCGCAAA
CTATTAACTGGCGAACTACTTACTCTAGCTTCCCGGCAACAATTAATAGACTGGATGGAGGCGGATAAAG
TTGCAGGACCACTTCTGCGCTCGGCCCTTCCGGCTGGCTGGTTTATTGCTGATAAATCTGGAGCCGGTGA
GCGTGGCTCTCGAGGTATCATTGCAGCACTGGGGCCAGATGGTAAGCCCTCCCGTATCGTAGTTATCTAC
ACGACGGGGAGTCAGGCAACTATGGATGAACGAAATAGACAGATCGCTGAGATAGGTGCCTCACTGATTA
AGCATTGGTAACTGTCAGACCAAGTTTACTCATATATACTTTAGATTGATTTAAAACTTCATTTTTAATT
TAAAAGGATCTAGGTGAAGATCCTTTTTGATAATCTCATGACCAAAATCCCTTAACGTGAGTTTTCGTTC
CACTGAGCGTCAGACCCCGTAGAAAAGATCAAAGGATCTTCTTGAGATCCTTTTTTTCTGCGCGTAATCT
GCTGCTTGCAAACAAAAAAACCACCGCTACCAGCGGTGGTTTGTTTGCCGGATCAAGAGCTACCAACTCT
TTTTCCGAAGGTAACTGGCTTCAGCAGAGCGCAGATACCAAATACTGTTCTTCTAGTGTAGCCGTAGTTA
GGCCACCACTTCAAGAACTCTGTAGCACCGCCTACATACCTCGCTCTGCTAATCCTGTTACCAGTGGCTG
CTGCCAGTGGCGATAAGTCGTGTCTTACCGGGTTGGACTCAAGACGATAGTTACCGGATAAGGCGCAGCG
GTCGGGCTGAACGGGGGGTTCGTGCACACAGCCCAGCTTGGAGCGAACGACCTACACCGAACTGAGATAC
CTACAGCGTGAGCTATGAGAAAGCGCCACGCTTCCCGAAGGGAGAAAGGCGGACAGGTATCCGGTAAGCG
GCAGGGTCGGAACAGGAGAGCGCACGAGGGAGCTTCCAGGGGGAAACGCCTGGTATCTTTATAGTCCTGT
CGGGTTTCGCCACCTCTGACTTGAGCGTCGATTTTTGTGATGCTCGTCAGGGGGGCGGAGCCTATGGAAA
AACGCCAGCAACGCGGCCTTTTTACGGTTCCTGGCCTTTTGCTGGCCTTTTGCTCACATGTTCTTTCCTG
CGTTATCCCCTGATTCTGTGGATAACCGTATTACCGCCTTTGAGTGAGCTGATACCGCTCGCCGCAGCCG
AACGACCGAGCGCAGCGAGTCAGTGAGCGAGGAAGCGGAAGAGCGCCCAATACGCAAACCGCCTCTCCCC
GCGCGTTGGCCGATTCATTAATGCAGCTGGCACGACAGGTTTCCCGACTGGAAAGCGGGCAGTGAGCGCA
ACGCAATTAATGTGAGTTAGCTCACTCATTAGGCACCCCAGGCTTTACACTTTATGCTTCCGGCTCGTAT
GTTGTGTGGAATTGTGAGCGGATAACAATTTCACACGAGCTATTTAGGTGACACTATAGAAGTGAAGCTT
GGTCTCAGGCTCTGCAGAAGTAACACCAAACAACAGGGTGAGCATCGACAAAAGAAACAGTACCAAGCAA
ATAAATAGCGTATGAAGGCAGGGCTAAAAAAATCCACATATAGCTGCTGCATATGCCATCATCCAAGTAT
ATCAAGATCAAAATAATTATAAAACATACTTGTTTATTATAATAGATAGGTACTCAAGGTTAGAGCATAT
GAATAGATGCTGCATATGCCATCATGTATATGCATCAGTAAAACCCACATCAACATGTATACCTATCCTA
GATCGATATTTCCATCCATCTTAAACTCGTAACTATGAAGATGTATGACACACACATACAGTTCCAAAAT
TAATAAATACACCAGGTAGTTTGAAACAGTATTCTACTCCGATCTAGAACGAATGAACGACCGCCCAACC
ACACCACATCATCACAACCAAGCGAACAAAAAGCATCTCTGTATATGCATCAGTAAAACCCGCATCAACA
TGTATACCTATCCTAGATCGATATTTCCATCCATCATCTTCAATTCGTAACTATGAATATGTATGGCACA
CACATACAGATCCAAAATTAATAAATCCACCAGGTAGTTTGAAACAGAATTCTACTCCGATCTAGAACGA
CCGCCCAACCAGACCACATCATCACAACCAAGACAAAAAAAAGCATGAAAAGATGACCCGACAAACAAGT
GCACGGCATATATTGAAATAAAGGAAAAGGGCAAACCAAACCCTATGCAACGAAACAAAAAAAATCATGA
AATCGATCCCGTCTGCGGAACGGCTAGAGCCATCCCAGGATTCCCCAAAGAGAAACACTGGCAAGTTAGC
AATCAGAACGTGTCTGACGTACAGGTCGCATCCGTGTACGAACGCTAGCAGCACGGATCTAACACAAACA
CGGATCTAACACAAACATGAACAGAAGTAGAACTACCGGGCCCTAACCATGGACCGGAACGCCGATCTAG
AGAAGGTAGAGAGGGGGGGGGGGAGGACGAGCGGCGTACCTTGAAGCGGAGGTGCCGACGGGTGGATTTG
GGGGAGATCTGGTTGTGTGTGTGTGCGCTCCGAACAACACGAGGTTGGGGAAAGAGGGTGTGGAGGGGGT
GTCTATTTATTACGGCGGGCGAGGAAGGGAAAGCGAAGGAGCGGTGGGAAAGGAATCCCCCGTAGCTGCC
GGTGCCGTGAGAGGAGGAGGAGGCCGCCTGCCGTGCCGGCTCACGTCTGCCGCTCCGCCACGCAATTTCT
GGATGCCGACAGCGGAGCAAGTCCAACGGTGGAGCGGAACTCTCGAGAGGGGTCCAGAGGCAGCGACAGA
GATGCCGTGCCGTCTGCTTCGCTTGGCCCGACGCGACGCTGCTGGTTCGCTGGTTGGTGTCCGTTAGACT
CGTCGACGGCGTTTAACAGGCTGGCATTATCTACTCGAAACAAGAAAAATGTTTCCTTAGTTTTTTTAAT
TTCTTAAAGGGTATTTGTTTAATTTTTAGTCACTTTATTTTATTCTATTTTATATCTAAATTATTAAATA
AAAAAACTAAAATAGAGTTTTAGTTTTCTTAATTTAGAGGCTAAAATAGAATAAAATAGATGTACTAAAA
AAATTAGTCTATAAAAACCATTAACCCTAAACCCTAAATGGATGTACTAATAAAATGGATGAAGTATTAT
ATAGGTGAAGCTATTTGCAAAAAAAAAGGAGAACACATGCACACTAAAAAGATAAAACTGTAGAGTCCTG
TTGTCAAAATACTCAATTGTCCTTTAGACCATGTCTAACTGTTCATTTATATGATTCTCTAAAACACTGA
TATTATTGTAGTACTATAGATTATATTATTCGTAGAGTAAAGTTTAAATATATGTATAAAGATAGATAAA
CTGCACTTCAAACAAGTGTGACAAAAAAAATATGTGGTAATTTTTTATAACTTAGACATGCAATGCTCAT
TATCTCTAGAGAGGGGCACGACTTCCTAACACCTGGAGAACCTTTTATGTACTTCACAACCCTCAATGCT
GCTTCCAGGTGTGACTGTTTGGGTTGCTGCATGAATTGACTCAGCACCTGCACTGCAAAGCTGATATCTG
GCCTTGTGATTGTCAAGTAGAGAAGCTTTCCCACCAGTCTCTGATAGGAACCCACATCCTCTAACTCTGC
ATCATCAGTCTTTCCTAAGTGCTTGTCATATTCTACAGTAGTCAGCCTTTGGTTCTGTTCCATTGGTGTT
GACACTGGTCTGCAGCCTCCCAGACCAACACCTGATATCAGTTCCAGTGCATACTTCCTCTGGTTCAGTA
GGATTCCCTTTTCTGATCTCAGCACCTCAATGCCTAAGAAGTATTTTAGTTCTCCCAAATCTTTCATCTT
GAAATGCTGATGCAGGGTTGCCTTTGCTTCTGAAATCAAAACATTGCTGCTGCCTGTTATTAACAGATCA
TCCACATAAATCAGGATTATGACAAGGTCAGTCCCCTCTCTTTTGGTAAACAAGGAGTGATCATAAGCAC
TTTGCATAAAACCAGCCTGCATAAGGACAGTGGTAAGCTTGATGTTCCACTGCCTTGATGCTTGCTTTAA
ACCATAGAGGGATTCAACAGCCTGCACACTTTGGTCTGCCCTTGGCTGTGAAAACCCTGAGGCAGAGACA
TATAAACTTCTTCCATGAGGTCACCTTGTAGAAAAGCATTGTTGACATCCATCTGGAAAAGGAACCAGCC
CTTGGAAGCAGCAACAGATATGACAGCTTTTACAGTGACCATTTTGGCCACTGGAGAAAAAGTTTCATGG
TAGTCAAGGCCTTCTTGCTGAGTGTATCCCTTGGCCACTAGCCTTGCCTTAAACCTGTCAACTTCACCAT
TAGCTTTGTATTTAATTTTGTACACCCATTTGGACCCTATAGGCTGTTTACCAGGGGGTAAAGGGACAAT
CTCCCAGGTGTTATTATCCTCAAGAGCCTGTATCTCAAGGGACATGGCCTCCATCCATTTCTCATCTTGA
GCTGCTTCTTTGAAGGATTTAGGTTCAGTATAAGTGGAGAAAGCACTCAAATAAGCTTGATAGTGAACAG
GCAAGTGATCATAGGAAACATAGTTGGCTATAGGGTATGGAACATCCCTAGAGCCTTTGTTCAGTGTCAC
AAAGTCCTTGAGCCAGATGGGAGGACCTGCATTGCGTTTAGGTCTAGTGTGCAGGTTTGCTGGAACTAGA
GAGGGATCAGCTACAGCAGTATGGTGCTCAAATTCAGCATTTGCTAGGTCAGGCTCAGCTGACTCAACTG
ACTCTGCAGGAGCATGCAGGTGGCCTGAAGGTGCAGCATCAGCTGAAGTGATATGATTTTGGGTAGAATG
AGTCCCCAAAGTGATATCCTCATTGGCCTCTACAATGTCAGGAATAAGAACTGGAGTATCATCATCATCA
GTATGAAAGCTGGAAGGAAAAATATCATTATACACTAGCTGCAAAGCTGTATCTTCAGAGCTAAGTGAAC
CTGCTCGAGTGAACATATCAGGTTCATGGGAGATGGACTCTTTGAAAGGGAACTGAAACTCTCTGAAAAC
TACATCCCTGCTCACTATGATCACCTTATTATCCAAGTCATACAACCTGTAACCCTTTTGAGTCTCAGAA
TAACCAATGAAGATGGTTCGCTTGGCTCTAGGTGCAAGTTTGTCACCTTTGGGCAGTGTTGCTGCAAAAG
CAAGACACCCAAACACTCTCAAGTGATCAAGCTTGGCATGTTTCTGATAGAGTAGTTCATATGGACATTT
GCCTTGTAAGATTGGAGTAGGGAGTCTATTGATCAGGTATACAACAGTCTTGACACAGTCTCCCCAAAAC
CTGGTAGGTACACCACTCTGAAACTTAAGTGCCCTTGCCATCTCAAGGATGTGTCTGTGCTTTCTCTCCA
CAACACCATTCTGTTGTGGTGTGTAGGGACAGCTACTTTGATGAACAATCCCAAGAGAGGCCAGCAACTC
ATTACAACTTTCAGTGAGACCGAATTCTCGCCCTATAGTGAGTCGTATTACCTGGCCGTCGTTTTACAAC
GTCGTGACTGGGAAAACCCTGGCGTTACCCAACTTAATCGCCTTGCAGCACATCCCCCTTTCGCCAGCTG
GCGTAATAGCGAAGAGGCCCGCACCGATCGCCCTTCCCAACAGTTGCGCAGCCTGAATGGCGAATGGCGC
CTGATGCGGTATTTTCTCCTTACGCATCTGTGCGGTATTTCACACCGCATATGGTGCACTCTCAGTACAA
TCTGCTCTGATGCCGCATAGTTAAGCCAGCCCCGACACCCGCCAACACCCGCTGACGCGCCCTGACGGGC
TTGTCTGCTCCCGGCATCCGCTTACAGACAAGCTGTGACCGTCTCCGGGAGCTGCATGTGTCAGAGGTTT
TCACCGTCATCACCGAAACGCGCGA
Features (pLannotate 1.2.2; 13 found; start..end, strand, type, name):
     96..200     +  promoter       AmpR promoter: bla
    201..1061    +  CDS            AmpR: β-lactamase; bla; confers resistance to ampicillin, carbenicillin, and related antibiotics
   1232..1820    +  rep_origin     ori: high-copy-number ColE1/pMB1/pBR322/pUC origin of replication
   2003..2095    +  CDS            lacI (fragment): lac repressor; lacI; The lac repressor binds to the lac operator to inhibit transcription in E. coli. This inhibition can be relieved by adding lactose or isopropyl-β-D-thiogalactopyranoside (IPTG).
   2108..2129    +  protein_bind   CAP binding site: CAP binding activates transcription in the presence of cAMP. E. coli catabolite activator protein
   2144..2174    +  promoter       lac promoter: promoter for the E. coli lac operon
   2182..2198    +  protein_bind   lac operator: The lac repressor binds to the lac operator to inhibit transcription in E. coli. This inhibition can be relieved by adding lactose or isopropyl-β-D-thiogalactopyranoside (IPTG). lac repressor encoded by lacI
   2212..2230    +  promoter       SP6 promoter: promoter for bacteriophage SP6 RNA polymerase
   2252..4222    -  promoter       Ubi promoter: maize polyubiquitin gene promoter
   6262..6280    -  promoter       T7 promoter: promoter for bacteriophage T7 RNA polymerase
   6282..6434    +  CDS            lacZα (fragment): LacZα fragment of β-galactosidase; lacZ fragment
   6440..6539    -  misc_feature   bom (fragment): basis of mobility region from pBR322
   6641..1       -  CDS            rop (fragment) (across the origin): Rop protein, which maintains plasmids at low copy number; rop
