[The description below was written by a language model from this plasmid's Addgene catalogue record and pLannotate feature annotations shown in this document.]
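Description:
pGGC-ZmUBI Promoter-Insulator is a GreenGate entry vector built on the pGGC000 backbone, a small high-copy E. coli cloning plasmid. It is propagated through a ColE1/pUC-type origin and selected with ampicillin via the bla gene and its native promoter. The backbone also carries the usual remnants of a pUC/pGEM-style cloning region: lac promoter, operator and CAP site, a lacZα fragment, short lacI, rop and bom fragments, and SP6 and T7 phage promoters on either side of the insert. None of these has a role in the module's intended function.

The payload is a synthetic insert of about 4 kb, flanked by BsaI sites that are retained. This allows the module to be released and assembled with other GreenGate modules in a Golden Gate reaction, in an order set by the overhangs of its entry-vector position. The annotation identifies roughly 2 kb of the insert as the maize polyubiquitin (ZmUBI) promoter, a strong constitutive promoter widely used for expression in monocot plants. It lies on the reverse strand relative to the backbone features as numbered in this sequence record. The remaining approximately 2 kb between the Ubi promoter and the T7 promoter is unannotated and presumably holds the insulator named in the record, but its identity and origin are not stated.

The pGGC000 slot is normally used for coding-sequence modules, so placing a promoter plus insulator there suggests a design for multi-cassette or divergent expression units in plant transformation constructs. The record itself gives only the general purpose of supplying these two elements as a GreenGate module.
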