Addgene plasmid #246800: pGGC-ZmUBI Promoter-Insulator
Purpose: A GreenGate entry vector containing a ZmUBI promoter and an Insulator
Depositing lab: Danhua Jiang. Depositing organization: Institute of Genetics and Developmental Biology, Chinese Academy of Sciences.
Backbone
  Vector backbone: pGGC000
  Backbone size w/o insert (bp): 2686
  Vector type: GreenGate cloning entry vector
Growth in bacteria
  Bacterial resistance: Ampicillin, 100 μg/mL
  Growth temperature: 37°C
  Growth strain: DH5alpha
  Copy number: High Copy
Gene/Insert
  Gene/Insert name: ZmUBI Promoter-Insulator
  Species: Synthetic
  Insert size (bp): 3990
  Cloning method: Restriction Enzyme; 5′ cloning site BsaI (not destroyed); 3′ cloning site BsaI (not destroyed)
  Sequencing primers: 5′ atgtgagttagctcactcattaggcac; 3′ gcaaggcgattaagttgggtaacg
Terms and licenses: Academic/Nonprofit Terms; Industry Terms: Not Available to Industry
How to cite: pGGC-ZmUBI Promoter-Insulator was a gift from Danhua Jiang (Addgene plasmid # 246800 ; http://n2t.net/addgene:246800 ; RRID:Addgene_246800)
